Addgene plasmid #113127: pAW181
Purpose: E. coli expression vector for His-MBP-E. coli Cas1 R138A
Depositing lab: Jennifer Doudna. Depositing organization: University of California, Berkeley. Publication: Structures of the CRISPR genome integration complex. Wright AV, Liu JJ, Knott GJ, Doxzen KW, Nogales E, Doudna JA. Science. 2017 Sep 15;357(6356):1113-1118. doi: 10.1126/science.aao0679. Epub 2017 Jul 20. PubMed 28729350.
Backbone
  Vector backbone: pHMGWA
  Backbone size w/o insert (bp): 6500
  Total vector size (bp): 7544
  Vector type: Bacterial Expression
Growth in bacteria
  Bacterial resistance: Ampicillin, 100 μg/mL
  Growth temperature: 37°C
  Growth strain: DH5alpha
  Copy number: Low Copy
Gene/Insert
  Gene/Insert name: Cas1
  Species: E. coli
  Insert size (bp): 918
  Mutation: R138A
  Tag / fusion protein: 6xHis-MBP (N terminal on backbone)
Terms and licenses: Academic/Nonprofit Terms; Industry Terms: Not Available to Industry
How to cite: pAW181 was a gift from Jennifer Doudna (Addgene plasmid # 113127 ; http://n2t.net/addgene:113127 ; RRID:Addgene_113127)
