[The description below was written by a language model from this plasmid's Addgene catalogue record and pLannotate feature annotations shown in this document.]
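Description:
pAW181 is a bacterial expression plasmid built on the pHMGWA backbone, a pET-style Gateway destination vector, for producing a mutant form of the Escherichia coli CRISPR integrase Cas1 in E. coli. It carries the β-lactamase gene for ampicillin selection and replicates from a ColE1/pBR322-type origin accompanied by the rop gene and the bom region, consistent with the low copy number given in the catalogue. An f1 origin is also present, along with nonfunctional tetracycline-resistance fragments left over from the pBR322-derived backbone. The catalogue lists a total size of 7,544 bp, while the sequenced record is 7,554 nt.

Expression is driven by a T7 promoter followed by a lac operator and the T7 gene 10 ribosome binding site. The plasmid-encoded lacI repressor keeps transcription off until induction with IPTG in a host that supplies T7 RNA polymerase. The open reading frame begins with a 6xHis tag and a signal-sequence-free maltose binding protein, which stays in the cytosol and aids solubility and affinity purification. It continues through an attB1 Gateway recombination scar and a TEV protease cleavage site into the Cas1 (ygbT) coding sequence, so the His-MBP moiety can be removed after purification. The insert carries the R138A substitution, although the record does not state its functional consequence. An attB2 site, short backbone-derived tag fragments (His and a T7 gene 10-related match) and the T7 terminator lie downstream; whether any of these tag fragments is translated is not stated. The associated work concerns structures of the CRISPR genome integration complex, in which Cas1 acts with Cas2, so the plasmid is suited to preparing recombinant mutant Cas1 for biochemical and structural studies.
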