Features (pLannotate 1.2.2; 24 found; start..end, strand, type, name):
    603..680     -  promoter       lacI promoter: lacI
    688..967     -  CDS            TcR (fragment): tetracycline efflux protein; tet; confers resistance to tetracycline
    995..1013    +  promoter       T7 promoter: promoter for bacteriophage T7 RNA polymerase
   1014..1038    +  protein_bind   lac operator: The lac repressor binds to the lac operator to inhibit transcription in E. coli. This inhibition can be relieved by adding lactose or isopropyl-β-D-thiogalactopyranoside (IPTG). lac repressor encoded by lacI
   1053..1075    +  RBS            RBS: efficient ribosome binding site from bacteriophage T7 gene 10 (Olins and Rangwala, 1989)
   1094..1110    +  CDS            capTEV™ (fragment): composite tag for in vivo biotinylation, TEV protease cleavage, and 6xHis tagging
   1118..2215    +  CDS            MBP: maltose binding protein from E. coli; malE (mutated); This version of the gene does not encode a signal sequence, so MBP will remain in the cytosol.
   2234..2258    +  protein_bind   attB1: mutant version of attB; recombination site for the Gateway® BP reaction BP Clonase™
   2279..2299    +  CDS            TEV site: tobacco etch virus (TEV) protease recognition and cleavage site
   2303..3217    +  CDS            ygbT: CAS1_ECOLI - Also known as cas1. Experimental evidence at protein level: Swiss-Prot protein existence level 1. CRISPR (clustered regularly interspaced short palindromic repeat), is an adaptive immune system that provides protection against mobile genetic elements (viruses, transposable elements and conjugative plasmids) (PubMed:21255106, PubMed:24920831, PubMed:24793649). CRISPR clusters contain sequences complementary to antecedent mobile elements and target invading nucleic acids. CRISPR clusters are transcribed and processed into CRISPR RNA (crRNA). The Cas1-Cas2 complex is involved in CRIS
   3237..3261    -  protein_bind   attB2: mutant version of attB; recombination site for the Gateway® BP reaction BP Clonase™
   3275..3292    +  CDS            9xHis (fragment): 9xHis affinity tag
   3302..3351    +  CDS            SET1 (fragment): solubility-enhancement tag derived from T7 phage gene 10B
   3359..3404    +  terminator     T7 terminator: transcription terminator for bacteriophage T7 RNA polymerase
   3442..3870    +  rep_origin     f1 ori (sequence partly withheld): f1 bacteriophage origin of replication; arrow indicates direction of (+) strand synthesis
   3923..4027    +  promoter       AmpR promoter: bla
   4028..4888    +  CDS            AmpR: β-lactamase; bla; confers resistance to ampicillin, carbenicillin, and related antibiotics
   5059..5647    +  rep_origin     ori: high-copy-number ColE1/pMB1/pBR322/pUC origin of replication
   5833..5972    -  misc_feature   bom: basis of mobility region from pBR322
   6074..6265    -  CDS            rop: Rop protein, which maintains plasmids at low copy number; rop
   6282..6662    +  CDS            YPB1_ECOLX: Protein predicted: Swiss-Prot protein existence level 4. From Escherichia coli.
   6734..7025    -  CDS            TcR (fragment): tetracycline efflux protein; tet; confers resistance to tetracycline
   7040..7061    -  protein_bind   CAP binding site: CAP binding activates transcription in the presence of cAMP. E. coli catabolite activator protein
   7074..602     -  CDS            lacI (across the origin): lac repressor; lacI; The lac repressor binds to the lac operator to inhibit transcription in E. coli. This inhibition can be relieved by adding lactose or isopropyl-β-D-thiogalactopyranoside (IPTG).
>Addgene plasmid #113127 | pAW181 | addgene full sequence | sequence record 218411 | Addgene NGS Result
CAGCCAGCCAGACGCAGACGCGCCGAGACAGAACTTAATGGGCCCGCTAACAGCGCGATTTGCTGGTGAC
CCAATGCGACCAGATGCTCCACGCCCAGTCGCGTACCGTCTTCATGGGAGAAAATAATACTGTTGATGGG
TGTCTGGTCAGAGACATCAAGAAATAACGCCGGAACATTAGTGCAGGCAGCTTCCACAGCAATGGCATCC
TGGTCATCCAGCGGATAGTTAATGATCAGCCCACTGACGCGTTGCGCGAGAAGATTGTGCACCGCCGCTT
TACAGGCTTCGACGCCGCTTCGTTCTACCATCGACACCACCACGCTGGCACCCAGTTGATCGGCGCGAGA
TTTAATCGCCGCGACAATTTGCGACGGCGCGTGCAGGGCCAGACTGGAGGTGGCAACGCCAATCAGCAAC
GACTGTTTGCCCGCCAGTTGTTGTGCCACGCGGTTGGGAATGTAATTCAGCTCCGCCATCGCCGCTTCCA
CTTTTTCCCGCGTTTTCGCAGAAACGTGGCTGGCCTGGTTCACCACGCGGGAAACGGTCTGATAAGAGAC
ACCGGCATACTCTGCGACATCGTATAACGTTACTGGTTTCACATTCACCACCCTGAATTGACTCTCTTCC
GGGCGCTATCATGCCATACCGCGAAAGGTTTTGCGCCATTCGATGGTGTCCGGGATCTCGACGCTCTCCC
TTATGCGACTCCTGCATTAGGAAGCAGCCCAGTAGTAGGTTGAGGCCGTTGAGCACCGCCGCCGCAAGGA
ATGGTGCATGCAAGGAGATGGCGCCCAACAGTCCCCCGGCCACGGGGCCTGCCACCATACCCACGCCGAA
ACAAGCGCTCATGAGCCCGAAGTGGCGAGCCCGATCTTCCCCATCGGTGATGTCGGCGATATAGGCGCCA
GCAACCGCACCTGTGGCGCCGGTGATGCCGGCCACGATGCGTCCGGCGTAGAGGATCGAGATCCAGATCT
CGATCCCGCGAAATTAATACGACTCACTATAGGGGAATTGTGAGCGGATAACAATTCCCCTCTAGAAATA
ATTTTGTTTAACTTTAAGAAGGAGATATACCATGGGCAGCAGCCATCATCATCATCATCACGGTACCAAA
ACTGAAGAAGGTAAACTGGTAATCTGGATTAACGGCGATAAAGGCTATAACGGTCTCGCTGAAGTCGGTA
AGAAATTCGAGAAAGATACCGGAATTAAAGTCACCGTTGAGCATCCGGATAAACTGGAAGAGAAATTCCC
ACAGGTTGCGGCAACTGGCGATGGCCCTGACATTATCTTCTGGGCACACGACCGCTTTGGTGGCTACGCT
CAATCTGGCCTGTTGGCTGAAATCACCCCGGACAAAGCGTTCCAGGACAAGCTGTATCCGTTTACCTGGG
ATGCCGTACGTTACAACGGCAAGCTGATTGCTTACCCGATCGCTGTTGAAGCGTTATCGCTGATTTATAA
CAAAGATCTGCTGCCGAACCCGCCAAAAACCTGGGAAGAGATCCCGGCGCTGGATAAAGAACTGAAAGCG
AAAGGTAAGAGCGCGCTGATGTTCAACCTGCAAGAACCGTACTTCACCTGGCCGCTGATTGCTGCTGACG
GGGGTTATGCGTTCAAGTATGAAAACGGCAAGTACGACATTAAAGACGTGGGCGTGGATAACGCTGGCGC
GAAAGCGGGTCTGACCTTCCTGGTTGACCTGATTAAAAACAAACACATGAATGCAGACACCGATTACTCC
ATCGCAGAAGCTGCCTTTAATAAAGGCGAAACAGCGATGACCATCAACGGCCCGTGGGCATGGTCCAACA
TCGACACCAGCAAAGTGAATTATGGTGTAACGGTACTGCCGACCTTCAAGGGTCAACCATCCAAACCGTT
CGTTGGCGTGCTGAGCGCAGGTATTAACGCCGCCAGTCCGAACAAAGAGCTGGCAAAAGAGTTCCTCGAA
AACTATCTGCTGACTGATGAAGGTCTGGAAGCGGTTAATAAAGACAAACCGCTGGGTGCCGTAGCGCTGA
AGTCTTACGAGGAAGAGTTGGCGAAAGATCCACGTATTGCCGCCACCATGGAAAACGCCCAGAAAGGTGA
AATCATGCCGAACATCCCGCAGATGTCCGCTTTCTGGTATGCCGTGCGTACTGCGGTGATCAACGCCGCC
AGCGGTCGTCAGACTGTCGATGAAGCCCTGAAAGACGCGCAGACTGGTACCGGATCTTACATCACAAGTT
TGTACAAAAAAGCAGGCTCCGCGGCCGCCGTACTCGAGGAAAACCTGTATTTTCAGGGCTCCATGACCTG
GCTTCCCCTTAATCCCATTCCACTCAAAGATCGCGTCTCCATGATCTTTCTGCAATATGGGCAGATCGAT
GTAATAGATGGCGCGTTTGTACTTATCGACAAGACAGGGATCCGCACTCATATTCCTGTTGGCTCGGTTG
CCTGCATCATGCTGGAACCTGGTACACGGGTTTCGCATGCAGCTGTACGCCTGGCTGCGCAAGTTGGAAC
ATTGTTGGTATGGGTGGGGGAAGCGGGCGTTCGTGTTTATGCTTCTGGTCAGCCTGGAGGTGCGCGTTCA
GATAAGCTGCTCTATCAGGCAAAACTTGCTCTGGATGAAGATTTGCGTCTGAAGGTCGTACGTAAAATGT
TTGAACTTCGGTTTGGAGAACCTGCGCCTGCCCGGCGCTCCGTAGAGCAACTCGCAGGTATAGAAGGCAG
TCGCGTGCGGGCAACCTACGCACTTCTGGCGAAGCAATACGGCGTGACATGGAATGGACGTCGCTACGAT
CCGAAAGACTGGGAAAAGGGCGATACGATCAACCAATGCATTAGCGCTGCAACTTCCTGTTTATACGGCG
TAACTGAAGCGGCGATACTTGCAGCTGGTTATGCACCAGCTATTGGGTTTGTGCATACAGGAAAGCCTCT
TTCCTTTGTTTACGATATTGCAGACATCATTAAATTTGACACTGTTGTACCGAAAGCTTTTGAGATAGCG
CGTCGTAACCCTGGTGAGCCGGACCGGGAAGTCCGTTTGGCGTGCAGGGATATTTTTCGCAGTAGTAAAA
CATTAGCCAAATTGATTCCGCTTATAGAGGACGTGCTTGCCGCTGGAGAAATACAACCGCCGGCCCCACC
TGAAGATGCACAGCCTGTTGCCATTCCGCTTCCTGTTTCACTGGGAGATGCAGGCCATCGGAGTAGCTGA
AAGGGTGGGCGCGCCGACCCAGCTTTCTTGTACAAAGTGGTGATGTACCTCGAGCACCACCACCACCACC
ACTGAGATCCGGCTGCTAACAAAGCCCGAAAGGAAGCTGAGTTGGCTGCTGCCACCGCTGAGCAATAACT
AGCATAACCCCTTGGGGCCTCTAAACGGGTCTTGAGGGGTTTTTGCTGAAAGGAGGAACTATATCCGGAT
TGGCGAATGGG
[124 nt withheld, positions 3442-3565]
C
[91 nt withheld, positions 3567-3657]
A
[49 nt withheld, positions 3659-3707]
CCTTTGACGTTGGAGTCCACGTTCTTT
[37 nt withheld, positions 3735-3771]
ACCCTATCTCGGTCTATTCTTTTGATTTATAAGGGATTTTGCCGATTTCGGCCTATTGGTTAAAAAATGA
GCTGATTTAACAAAAATTTAACGCGAATTTTAACAAAATATTAACGCTTACAATTTAGGTGGCACTTTTC
GGGGAAATGTGCGCGGAACCCCTATTTGTTTATTTTTCTAAATACATTCAAATATGTATCCGCTCATGAG
ACAATAACCCTGATAAATGCTTCAATAATATTGAAAAAGGAAGAGTATGAGTATTCAACATTTCCGTGTC
GCCCTTATTCCCTTTTTTGCGGCATTTTGCCTTCCTGTTTTTGCTCACCCAGAAACGCTGGTGAAAGTAA
AAGATGCTGAAGATCAGTTGGGTGCACGAGTGGGTTACATCGAACTGGATCTCAACAGCGGTAAGATCCT
TGAGAGTTTTCGCCCCGAAGAACGTTTTCCAATGATGAGCACTTTTAAAGTTCTGCTATGTGGCGCGGTA
TTATCCCGTATTGACGCCGGGCAAGAGCAACTCGGTCGCCGCATACACTATTCTCAGAATGACTTGGTTG
AGTACTCACCAGTCACAGAAAAGCATCTTACGGATGGCATGACAGTAAGAGAATTATGCAGTGCTGCCAT
AACCATGAGTGATAACACTGCGGCCAACTTACTTCTGACAACGATCGGAGGACCGAAGGAGCTAACCGCT
TTTTTGCACAACATGGGGGATCATGTAACTCGCCTTGATCGTTGGGAACCGGAGCTGAATGAAGCCATAC
CAAACGACGAGCGTGACACCACGATGCCTGCAGCAATGGCAACAACGTTGCGCAAACTATTAACTGGCGA
ACTACTTACTCTAGCTTCCCGGCAACAATTAATAGACTGGATGGAGGCGGATAAAGTTGCAGGACCACTT
CTGCGCTCGGCCCTTCCGGCTGGCTGGTTTATTGCTGATAAATCTGGAGCCGGTGAGCGTGGGTCTCGCG
GTATCATTGCAGCACTGGGGCCAGATGGTAAGCCCTCCCGTATCGTAGTTATCTACACGACGGGGAGTCA
GGCAACTATGGATGAACGAAATAGACAGATCGCTGAGATAGGTGCCTCACTGATTAAGCATTGGTAACTG
TCAGACCAAGTTTACTCATATATACTTTAGATTGATTTAAAACTTCATTTTTAATTTAAAAGGATCTAGG
TGAAGATCCTTTTTGATAATCTCATGACCAAAATCCCTTAACGTGAGTTTTCGTTCCACTGAGCGTCAGA
CCCCGTAGAAAAGATCAAAGGATCTTCTTGAGATCCTTTTTTTCTGCGCGTAATCTGCTGCTTGCAAACA
AAAAAACCACCGCTACCAGCGGTGGTTTGTTTGCCGGATCAAGAGCTACCAACTCTTTTTCCGAAGGTAA
CTGGCTTCAGCAGAGCGCAGATACCAAATACTGTCCTTCTAGTGTAGCCGTAGTTAGGCCACCACTTCAA
GAACTCTGTAGCACCGCCTACATACCTCGCTCTGCTAATCCTGTTACCAGTGGCTGCTGCCAGTGGCGAT
AAGTCGTGTCTTACCGGGTTGGACTCAAGACGATAGTTACCGGATAAGGCGCAGCGGTCGGGCTGAACGG
GGGGTTCGTGCACACAGCCCAGCTTGGAGCGAACGACCTACACCGAACTGAGATACCTACAGCGTGAGCT
ATGAGAAAGCGCCACGCTTCCCGAAGGGAGAAAGGCGGACAGGTATCCGGTAAGCGGCAGGGTCGGAACA
GGAGAGCGCACGAGGGAGCTTCCAGGGGGAAACGCCTGGTATCTTTATAGTCCTGTCGGGTTTCGCCACC
TCTGACTTGAGCGTCGATTTTTGTGATGCTCGTCAGGGGGGCGGAGCCTATGGAAAAACGCCAGCAACGC
GGCCTTTTTACGGTTCCTGGCCTTTTGCTGGCCTTTTGCTCACATGTTCTTTCCTGCGTTATCCCCTGAT
TCTGTGGATAACCGTATTACCGCCTTTGAGTGAGCTGATACCGCTCGCCGCAGCCGAACGACCGAGCGCA
GCGAGTCAGTGAGCGAGGAAGCGGAAGAGCGCCTGATGCGGTATTTTCTCCTTACGCATCTGTGCGGTAT
TTCACACCGCAATGGTGCACTCTCAGTACAATCTGCTCTGATGCCGCATAGTTAAGCCAGTATACACTCC
GCTATCGCTACGTGACTGGGTCATGGCTGCGCCCCGACACCCGCCAACACCCGCTGACGCGCCCTGACGG
GCTTGTCTGCTCCCGGCATCCGCTTACAGACAAGCTGTGACCGTCTCCGGGAGCTGCATGTGTCAGAGGT
TTTCACCGTCATCACCGAAACGCGCGAGGCAGCTGCGGTAAAGCTCATCAGCGTGGTCGTGAAGCGATTC
ACAGATGTCTGCCTGTTCATCCGCGTCCAGCTCGTTGAGTTTCTCCAGAAGCGTTAATGTCTGGCTTCTG
ATAAAGCGGGCCATGTTAAGGGCGGTTTTTTCCTGTTTGGTCACTGATGCCTCCGTGTAAGGGGGATTTC
TGTTCATGGGGGTAATGATACCGATGAAACGAGAGAGGATGCTCACGATACGGGTTACTGATGATGAACA
TGCCCGGTTACTGGAACGTTGTGAGGGTAAACAACTGGCGGTATGGATGCGGCGGGACCAGAGAAAAATC
ACTCAGGGTCAATGCCAGCGCTTCGTTAATACAGATGTAGGTGTTCCACAGGGTAGCCAGCAGCATCCTG
CGATGCAGATCCGGAACATAATGGTGCAGGGCGCTGACTTCCGCGTTTCCAGACTTTACGAAACACGGAA
ACCGAAGACCATTCATGTTGTTGCTCAGGTCGCAGACGTTTTGCAGCAGCAGTCGCTTCACGTTCGCTCG
CGTATCGGTGATTCATTCTGCTAACCAGTAAGGCAACCCCGCCAGCCTAGCCGGGTCCTCAACGACAGGA
GCACGATCATGCGCACCCGTGGGGCCGCCATGCCGGCGATAATGGCCTGCTTCTCGCCGAAACGTTTGGT
GGCGGGACCAGTGACGAAGGCTTGAGCGAGGGCGTGCAAGATTCCGAATACCGCAAGCGACAGGCCGATC
ATCGTCGCGCTCCAGCGAAAGCGGTCCTCGCCGAAAATGACCCAGAGCGCTGCCGGCACCTGTCCTACGA
GTTGCATGATAAAGAAGACAGTCATAAGTGCGGCGACGATAGTCATGCCCCGCGCCCACCGGAAGGAGCT
GACTGGGTTGAAGGCTCTCAAGGGCATCGGTCGAGATCCCGGTGCCTAATGAGTGAGCTAACTTACATTA
ATTGCGTTGCGCTCACTGCCCGCTTTCCAGTCGGGAAACCTGTCGTGCCAGCTGCATTAATGAATCGGCC
AACGCGCGGGGAGAGGCGGTTTGCGTATTGGGCGCCAGGGTGGTTTTTCTTTTCACCAGTGAGACGGGCA
ACAGCTGATTGCCCTTCACCGCCTGGCCCTGAGAGAGTTGCAGCAAGCGGTCCACGCTGGTTTGCCCCAG
CAGGCGAAAATCCTGTTTGATGGTGGTTAACGGCGGGATATAACATGAGCTGTCTTCGGTATCGTCGTAT
CCCACTACCGAGATATCCGCACCAACGCGCAGCCCGGACTCGGTAATGGCGCGCATTGCGCCCAGCGCCA
TCTGATCGTTGGCAACCAGCATCGCAGTGGGAACGATGCCCTCATTCAGCATTTGCATGGTTTGTTGAAA
ACCGGACATGGCACTCCAGTCGCCTTCCCGTTCCGCTATCGGCTGAATTTGATTGCGAGTGAGATATTTA
TGC
